>Addgene plasmid #109148 | pBabe-Dvl2-GFP | addgene full sequence | sequence record 259647 | Addgene NGS Result
CAGCCATGGGGCGGAGAATGGGCGGAACTGGGCGGAGTTAGGGGCGGGATGGGCGGAGTTAGGGGCGGGA
CTATGGTTGCTGACTAATTGAGATGCATGCTTTGCATACTTCTGCCTGCTGGGGAGCCTGGGGACTTTCC
ACACCTGGTTGCTGACTAATTGAGATGCATGCTTTGCATACTTCTGCCTGCTGGGGAGCCTGGGGACTTT
CCACACCCTAACTGACACACATTCCACAGGGTCGACCACTGTGCTGGTTACTTGTACAGCTCGTCCATGC
CGAGAGTGATCCCGGCGGCGGTCACGAACTCCAGCAGGACCATGTGATCGCGCTTCTCGTTGGGGTCTTT
GCTCAGGGCGGACTGGGTGCTCAGGTAGTGGTTGTCGGGCAGCAGCACGGGGCCGTCGCCGATGGGGGTG
TTCTGCTGGTAGTGGTCGGCGAGCTGCACGCTGCCGTCCTCGATGTTGTGGCGGATCTTGAAGTTCACCT
TGATGCCGTTCTTCTGCTTGTCGGCCATGATATAGACGTTGTGGCTGTTGTAGTTGTACTCCAGCTTGTG
CCCCAGGATGTTGCCGTCCTCCTTGAAGTCGATGCCCTTCAGCTCGATGCGGTTCACCAGGGTGTCGCCC
TCGAACTTCACCTCGGCGCGGGTCTTGTAGTTGCCGTCGTCCTTGAAGAAGATGGTGCGCTCCTGGACGT
AGCCTTCGGGCATGGCGGACTTGAAGAAGTCGTGCTGCTTCATGTGGTCGGGGTAGCGGCTGAAGCACTG
CACGCCGTAGGTCAGGGTGGTCACGAGGGTGGGCCAGGGCACGGGCAGCTTGCCGGTGGTGCAGATGAAC
TTCAGGGTCAGCTTGCCGTAGGTGGCATCGCCCTCGCCCTCGCCGGACACGCTGAACTTGTGGCCGTTTA
CGTCGCCGTCCAGCTCGACCAGGATGGGCACCACCCCGGTGAACAGCTCCTCGCCCTTGCTCACCATGGT
GGCGACCGGTGGATCCCGGGCCCGCGGTACCGTCGACTGCAGAATTCGCATAACATCCACAAAGAACTCG
CTGGGATTGCCCATGGCCATGTGGAAGCTTTGGCGGCTGGCTGTCAGTTCTGGGGGCACAGAGCCCAGGT
CTCTGACTGGAGGGGCCCCCGGAGGCTGCACTGCTGGAGGGACTGGAGGTGGAGGTGGGGGCATCATGAC
CACCATCATGGGGTTGTAGGGGAGGGCCATGCCAGGGGGCGGTCCATAGGGATGGAGCCCTGGGTGGGCT
CGGAGATTAGGGGCACCCCCAGTTGAGCCTCTGGATGGAGGAGGGCCCCCATCGCTAGTCCCACTTGCTT
CCCCACCCCGCCGAAGGCTGCCCCCTCGGCTGGAGGGCTCAGACTCACTGCCACTGCCGGACTTGGACTC
GGGGGCCCGCTCCTCGGGCCTCCCCGTGCGCCCTGCCCCCCCATCACTCCGTGTCGACCCACTGCTCCGG
CTGCCCTCACTATGCTGGCTGCTGGCACTGCCCCCACCATAGGTGTAAGATGAAAGCTCATGGTAGGGTG
GAGGCTGCGGGCTGTAGGGGTGTGGGGCAGGGTATTGGTAGGAGAAAGTGGGCAGCAGGGGCCAGGGGGT
GGCCCCAGGCAGAGGAGCCAGGGTATCCTGGTCTGAAGCCCCACTGGAGCCATCGTTGTCATTGAGAGAC
AGGTTGACTAGGTAGCTCTCACAGCCACCACTGAGGTCTCCGAAGACGTAATAGCACTGCTCAGAGAAGG
TGATCTTGTTGACGGTGTGTCGGATCAGGCCTGCTTTGAGCAGCCCGCTGGCATACTTGCGGGCCTCCCG
CCGCTCAGGAAAGCCCTCCACGTGATGGTAGAGCCAGTCAACCACATCCGAGCCCAGAAAGGCATTAGGG
ATGGTGATCTTGAGCCACATGCGGTCCCGGACTTCCAGTCCAGACTCTGGAGCTGCCATGGCCTTGGTCA
CCGATGCCATGTCCGTATGGACGGAGAGACCCCGGCCTTCACAGCCATCAGGCAAAGACGATCCAGATGT
AATGGTGCTCATGGAGGAGGAACCTGGATAGGCTGGGAAGGTGCCAGTCAGAGCCGCGGAATGGGACACC
CAGGCAGCAGGGTCAATTGGCTGGATGGGCTCATTTCGGGGGAGAGTGAAATAGGCCTGAGGAGAGGGGT
CCCAGCACTTGGCCACAGTCAGCACAATGGGGCCAGGCTTGTGCACAATGTCCCTCAGCACCCGCACAGC
GTCATCGTTGCTCATGTTCTCAAAGTTCATGTCATTCACCTGCAAAAGCATGTCCCCTGGCTCAATGCGC
CCGTCGGCCGCCACAGCCCCACCCTTCATGATGGAGCCAATGTAGATGCCTCCGTCTCCCCGCTCATTGC
TCTGGCCAACAATGGAGATACCCAGGAAGTTGTACTTCTCCATGTTTAGCGTGACTGTGATGATATTGAG
AGACATTGTGGAATCTGTGACGCTGCTGAAGGATGACGTCCTCTCCAGGCGGGGTGGCCTCTGCTTCCTT
CGCCGCCGGTGGCGCTTAAGGAGGCGGGAGGCACTGCTCTGCTCCGTGGAGCTGCTGAACCTGCTCATGG
TGTCCTCCTCGTCCGAGTCCCCCAGGCTGGTACTCTCCAGCTCGCTGGTCATGAGGGTAGAGGAGCTCTC
GTATCCGGCCAGGTGGCGCTCCAGCCTTGAGGGGCCACCAGTCCTGTGGCCCCCAGCGCCATGCTCACTG
CTGTCTCTCCTGCGAGGCCGCTCCCGCCTCAGTGACACTACTGACTCGGTTTCTGTCTCAGGCTCCAGAT
TCTCATGGCTGCTGGACACATTAGGGTGGAAGGATGGAGGCCTTGAGTCCCCAATGCCGCTGGTCCTCTC
GGGTGGCAAAGGAGGTAAAGGTGGGGCTGGAGGCGCCAGTTCTGCCCGAGGCTCATGGACTGGAGGGGCC
ATCTCGGGTTGGGGATTATCTGAGGACACCAGCCAGGATACCACCCTTCCGTTGAAGCAGGGGAGGCGGG
CGTTGTCATCTGAAATTTCTTCCTTCACCACCCCGAAATCCTGATCCATAGACTTGAAAAAGTACTTGGC
GCCCGCGGGCCGCTGCAGGACGCTCTTGAAATCGCCGAGGGTGATGCGCTCGGCGGGGACAGGGATCTTC
ACCAGGTAGGGAGTCTCTTCCTCATCCAGGTGGTAAATCACCTTCGTCTCCCCAACCCCACCGCCCCCAG
TGCTGCTGCCCGCGGCCATCGAATTCCTACGTACCACCACACTGGGATCCGGCCGGCGCCTAGAGAAGGA
GTGAGGGCTGGATAAAGGGAGGATCGAGGCGGGGTCGAACGAGGAGGTTCAAGGGGGAGAGACGGGGCGG
ATGGAGGAAGAGGAGGCGGAGGCTTAGGGTGTACAAAGGGCTTGACCCAGGGAGGGGGGTCAAAAGCCAA
GGCTTCCCAGGTCACGATGTAGGGGACCTGGTCTGGGTGTCCATGCGGGCCAGGTGAAAAGACCTTGATC
TTAACCTGGGTGATGAGGTCTCGGTTAAAGGTGCCGTCTCGCGGCCATCCGACGTTAAAGGTTGGCCATT
CTGCAGAGCAGAAGGTAACCCAACGTCTCTTCTTGACATCTACCGACTGGTTGTGAGCGATCCGCTCGAC
ATCTTTCCAGTGACCTAAGGTCAAACTTAAGGGAGTGGTAACAGTCTGGCCCTAATTTTCAGACAAATAC
AGAAACACAGTCAGACAGAGACAACACAGAACGATGCTGCAGCGCTGCAGCAGACAAGACGCGCGGCTTC
GGTTCCAAACCGAAAGCAAAAATTCAGACGGAGGCGGGAACTGTTTTAGGTTCTCGTCTCCTACCAGAAC
CACATATCCTGACGGGGTCGGATTCCACATCGACTCCCTTCCTCAGGTCGGGCCACAAAAACGGCCCCCA
AAGTCCCTGGGACGTCTCCCAGGGTTGCGGCCGGGTGTTCAGAACTCGTCAGTTCCACCACGGGTCCGCC
AGATACAGAGCTAGTTAGCTAACTAGTACCGACGCAGGCGCATAAAATCAGTCATAGACACTAGACAATC
GGACAGACACAGATAAGTTGCTGGCCAGCTTGCCTCCCGGTGGTGGGTCGGTGGTCCCTGGGCAGGGGTC
TCCCGATCCCGGACGAGCCCCCAAATGAAAGACCCCCGCTGACGGGTAGTCAATCACTCAGAGGAGACCC
TCCCAAGGAACAGCGAGACCACAAGTCGGATGCAACTGCAAGAGGGTTTATTGGATACACGGGTACCCGG
GCGACTCAGTCAATCGGAGGACTGGCGCCCCGAGTGAGGGGTTGTGGGCTCTTTTATTGAGCTCGGGGAG
CAGAAGCGCGCGAACAGAAGCGAGAAGCGAACTGATTGGTTAGTTCAAATAAGGCACAGGGTCATTTCAG
GTCCTTGGGGCACCCTGGAAACATCTGATGGTTCTCTAGAAACTGCTGAGGGCTGGACCGCATCTGGGGA
CCATCTGTTCTTGGCCCTGAGCCGGGGCAGGAACTGCTTACCACAGATATCCTGTTTGGCCCATATTCAG
CTGTTCCATCTGTTCTTGGCCCTGAGCCGGGGCAGGAACTGCTTACCACAGATATCCTGTTTGGCCCATA
TTCAGGCTGCAGGTGGCACTTTTCGGGGAAATGTGCGCGGAACCCCTATTTGTTTATTTTTCTAAATACA
TTCAAATATGTATCCGCTCATGAGACAATAACCCTGATAAATGCTTCAATAATATTGAAAAAGGAAGAGT
ATGAGTATTCAACATTTCCGTGTCGCCCTTATTCCCTTTTTTGCGGCATTTTGCCTTCCTGTTTTTGCTC
ACCCAGAAACGCTGGTGAAAGTAAAAGATGCTGAAGATCAGTTGGGTGCACGAGTGGGTTACATCGAACT
GGATCTCAACAGCGGTAAGATCCTTGAGAGTTTTCGCCCCGAAGAACGTTTTCCAATGATGAGCACTTTT
AAAGTTCTGCTATGTGGCGCGGTATTATCCCGTATTGACGCCGGGCAAGAGCAACTCGGTCGCCGCATAC
ACTATTCTCAGAATGACTTGGTTGAGTACTCACCAGTCACAGAAAAGCATCTTACGGATGGCATGACAGT
AAGAGAATTATGCAGTGCTGCCATAACCATGAGTGATAACACTGCGGCCAACTTACTTCTGACAACGATC
GGAGGACCGAAGGAGCTAACCGCTTTTTTGCACAACATGGGGGATCATGTAACTCGCCTTGATCGTTGGG
AACCGGAGCTGAATGAAGCCATACCAAACGACGAGCGTGACACCACGATGCCTGTAGCAATGGCAACAAC
GTTGCGCAAACTATTAACTGGCGAACTACTTACTCTAGCTTCCCGGCAACAATTAATAGACTGGATGGAG
GCGGATAAAGTTGCAGGACCACTTCTGCGCTCGGCCCTTCCGGCTGGCTGGTTTATTGCTGATAAATCTG
GAGCCGGTGAGCGTGGGTCTCGCGGTATCATTGCAGCACTGGGGCCAGATGGTAAGCCCTCCCGTATCGT
AGTTATCTACACGACGGGGAGTCAGGCAACTATGGATGAACGAAATAGACAGATCGCTGAGATAGGTGCC
TCACTGATTAAGCATTGGTAACTGTCAGACCAAGTTTACTCATATATACTTTAGATTGATTTGCGGCCGC
AAAAGGATCTAGGTGAAGATCCTTTTTGATAATCTCATGACCAAAATCCCTTAACGTGAGTTTTCGTTCC
ACTGAGCGTCAGACCCCGTAGAAAAGATCAAAGGATCTTCTTGAGATCCTTTTTTTCTGCGCGTAATCTG
CTGCTTGCAAACAAAAAAACCACCGCTACCAGCGGTGGTTTGTTTGCCGGATCAAGAGCTACCAACTCTT
TTTCCGAAGGTAACTGGCTTCAGCAGAGCGCAGATACCAAATACTGTTCTTCTAGTGTAGCCGTAGTTAG
GCCACCACTTCAAGAACTCTGTAGCACCGCCTACATACCTCGCTCTGCTAATCCTGTTACCAGTGGCTGC
TGCCAGTGGCGATAAGTCGTGTCTTACCGGGTTGGACTCAAGACGATAGTTACCGGATAAGGCGCAGCGG
TCGGGCTGAACGGGGGGTTCGTGCACACAGCCCAGCTTGGAGCGAACGACCTACACCGAACTGAGATACC
TACAGCGTGAGCTATGAGAAAGCGCCACGCTTCCCGAAGGGAGAAAGGCGGACAGGTATCCGGTAAGCGG
CAGGGTCGGAACAGGAGAGCGCACGAGGGAGCTTCCAGGGGGAAACGCCTGGTATCTTTATAGTCCTGTC
GGGTTTCGCCACCTCTGACTTGAGCGTCGATTTTTGTGATGCTCGTCAGGGGGGCGGAGCCTATGGAAAA
ACGCCAGCAACGCGGCCTTTTTACGGTTCCTGGCCTTTTGCTGGCCTTTTGCTCACATGTTCTTTCCTGC
GTTATCCCCTGATTCTGTGGATAACCGTATTACCGCCTTTGAGTGAGCTGATACCGCTCGCCGCAGCCGA
ACGACCGAGCGCAGCGAGTCAGTGAGCGAGGAAGCGGAAGAGCGCCCAATACGCAAACCGCCTCTCCCCG
CGCGTTGGCCGATTCATTAATGCAACTATGGCCATTTAATGTAAATACTTAAGAAAAAAAACCAAATTAA
TTTTGATACATGCTGCATGTGAAAGACCCCCGCTGACGGGTAGTCAATCACTCAGAGGAGACCCTCCCAA
GGAACAGCGAGACCACAAGTCGGATGCAACTGCAAGAGGGTTTATTGGATACACGGGTACCCGGGCGACT
CAGTCAATCGGAGGACTGGCGCCCCGAGTGAGGGGTTGTGGGCTCTTTTATTGAGCTCGGGGAGCAGAAG
CGCGCGAACAGAAGCGAGAAGCGAACTGATTGGTTAGTTCAAATAAGGCACAGGGTCATTTCAGGTCCTT
GGGGCACCCTGGAAACATCTGATGGTTCTCTAGAAACTGCTGAGGGCTGGACCGCATCTGGGGACCATCT
GTTCTTGGCCCTGAGCCGGGGCAGGAACTGCTTACCACAGATATCCTGTTTGGCCCATATTCAGCTGTTC
CATCTGTTCTTGGCCCTGAGCCGGGGCAGGAACTGCTTACCACAGATATCCTGTTTGGCCCATATTCAGC
TGTTCCATCTGTTCCTGACCTTGATCTGAACTTCTCTATTCTCAGTTATGTATTTTTCCATGCCTTGCAA
AATGGCGTTACTTAAGCTAGCTTGCCAAACCTACAGGTGGGGTCTTTCATTCCCCCCTTTTTCTGGAGAC
TAAATAAAATCTTTTATTTTATCGATGCATGGGGTCGTGCGCTCCTTTCGGTCGGGCGCTGCGGGTCGTG
GGGCGGGCGTCAGGCACCGGGCTTGCGGGTCATGCACCAGGTGCGCGGTCCTTCGGGCACCTCGACGTCG
GCGGTGACGGTGAAGCCGAGCCGCTCGTAGAAGGGGAGGTTGCGGGGCGCGGAGGTCTCCAGGAAGGCGG
GCACCCCGGCGCGCTCGGCCGCCTCCACTCCGGGGAGCACGACGGCGCTGCCCAGACCCTTGCCCTGGTG
GTCGGGCGAGACGCCGACGGTGGCCAGGAACCACGCGGGCTCCTTGGGCCGGTGCGGCGCCAGGAGGCCT
TCCATCTGTTGCTGCGCGGCCAGCCGGGAACCGCTCAACTCGGCCATGCGCGGGCCGATCTCGGCGAACA
CCGCCCCCGCTTCGACGCTCTCCGGCGTGGTCCAGACCGCCACCGCGGCGCCGTCGTCCGCGACCCACAC
CTTGCCGATGTCGAGCCCGACGCGCGTGAGGAAGAGTTCTTGCAGCTCGGTGACCCGCTCGATGTGGCGG
TCCGGATCGACGGTGTGGCGCGTGGCGGGGTAGTCGGCGAACGCGGCGGCGAGGGTGCGTACGGCCCTGG
GGACGTCGTCGCGGGTGGCGAGGCGCACCGTGGGCTTGTACTCGGTCATGGTAAGCTTTTTGCAAAAGCC
TAGGCCTCCAAAAAAGCCTCCTCACTACTTCTGGAATAGCTCAGAGGCCGAGGCGGCCTCGGCCTCTGCA
TAAATAAAAAAAATTAGT
Features (pLannotate 1.2.2; 14 found; start..end, strand, type, name):
    258..977     -  CDS            EGFP: the original enhanced GFP (Yang et al., 1996) mammalian codon-optimized
    991..1028    -  misc_feature   MCS (fragment): multiple cloning site
   1029..3233    -  CDS            DVL2: DVL2_HUMAN - Experimental evidence at protein level: Swiss-Prot protein existence level 1. Plays a role in the signal transduction pathways mediated by multiple Wnt genes. Participates both in canonical and non-canonical Wnt signaling by binding to the cytoplasmic C-terminus of frizzled family members and transducing the Wnt signal to down-stream effectors. Promotes internalization and degradation of frizzled proteins upon Wnt signaling. From Homo sapiens (Human).
   3275..3691    -  CDS            gag (truncated): truncated Moloney murine leukemia virus (MMLV) gag gene lacking the start codon
   3758..4032    -  misc_feature   MESV Ψ (fragment): packaging signal of murine embryonic stem cell virus
   4156..4625    -  LTR            LTR: long terminal repeat from Moloney murine leukemia virus
   4656..4760    +  promoter       AmpR promoter: bla
   4761..5621    +  CDS            AmpR: β-lactamase; bla; confers resistance to ampicillin, carbenicillin, and related antibiotics
   5781..6369    +  rep_origin     ori: high-copy-number ColE1/pMB1/pBR322/pUC origin of replication
   6552..6604    +  CDS            lacI (fragment): lac repressor; lacI; The lac repressor binds to the lac operator to inhibit transcription in E. coli. This inhibition can be relieved by adding lactose or isopropyl-β-D-thiogalactopyranoside (IPTG).
   6670..7139    -  LTR            LTR: long terminal repeat from Moloney murine leukemia virus
   7140..7261    -  LTR            3' LTR (ΔU3) (fragment): self-inactivating 3' long terminal repeat (LTR) from Moloney murine leukemia virus
   7360..7959    -  CDS            PuroR: puromycin N-acetyltransferase; pac from Streptomyces alboniger; confers resistance to puromycin
   7969..230     -  promoter       SV40 promoter (across the origin): SV40 enhancer and early promoter
