[The description below was written by a language model from this plasmid's Addgene catalogue record and pLannotate feature annotations shown in this document.]
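Description:
pBabe-Dvl2-GFP is a Moloney murine leukemia virus-based retroviral expression vector built on the pBabe-Puro backbone, made for stable expression of human Dishevelled-2 (DVL2) in mammalian cells. In bacteria it is maintained through a high-copy ColE1/pUC-type origin and selected with ampicillin via the β-lactamase gene. The annotated full sequence is about 8.1 kb.

The retroviral cassette, which lies on the reverse strand of the sequenced record, runs from a 5' LTR through a packaging signal (Ψ) and a truncated gag segment lacking its start codon, which extends the packaging region and improves encapsidation of the genomic RNA in packaging cells. Immediately downstream sits the DVL2 coding sequence, joined through a short remnant of a multiple cloning site to EGFP, giving a C-terminal GFP fusion that was assembled by Gibson cloning. This is followed by the SV40 enhancer/early promoter, the puromycin N-acetyltransferase gene and the 3' LTR.

The catalogue entry lists SV40 as the promoter. In the feature layout, however, the SV40 element lies downstream of the Dvl2-GFP fusion and directly upstream of PuroR. This matches the usual pBabe design, in which the insert is transcribed from the 5' LTR and SV40 drives the selection marker.

After packaging and transduction, the provirus integrates, so puromycin selection yields cell populations that stably express fluorescent Dvl2. DVL2 transduces Wnt signals from Frizzled receptors to downstream effectors. The associated publication concerns a Wnt-dependent complementation assay in human cells that examines the role of the Dishevelled DEP domain, suggesting use for re-expression and localisation studies of Dvl2.
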