Addgene plasmid #109148: pBabe-Dvl2-GFP
Purpose: Stable Dvl2 expression
Depositing lab: Mariann Bienz. Depositing organization: MRC Laboratory of Molecular Biology. Publication: Essential role of the Dishevelled DEP domain in a Wnt-dependent human-cell-based complementation assay. Gammons MV, Rutherford TJ, Steinhart Z, Angers S, Bienz M. J Cell Sci. 2016 Oct 15;129(20):3892-3902. 10.1242/jcs.195685 PubMed 27744318.
Backbone
  Vector backbone: pBabe-Puro
  Backbone manufacturer: Addgene #1764
  Backbone size w/o insert (bp): 5169
  Vector type: Mammalian Expression, Retroviral
  Selectable markers: Puromycin
Growth in bacteria
  Bacterial resistance: Ampicillin, 100 μg/mL
  Growth temperature: 37°C
  Growth strain: NEB Stable
  Copy number: High Copy
Gene/Insert
  Gene/Insert name: Dvl2
  Species: H. sapiens (human)
  Entrez Gene: DVL2
  Promoter: SV40
  Tag / fusion protein: GFP (C terminal on insert)
  Cloning method: Gibson Cloning
  Sequencing primers: 5′ pBabe 5'
Resource information
  A portion of this plasmid was derived from a plasmid made by: PMID: 16263761
Terms and licenses: Academic/Nonprofit Terms; Industry Terms: Not Available to Industry
Depositor comments: Gene Origin - PMID: 16263761
How to cite: pBabe-Dvl2-GFP was a gift from Mariann Bienz (Addgene plasmid # 109148 ; http://n2t.net/addgene:109148 ; RRID:Addgene_109148)
